Addgene plasmid #171552: pGEX-4T-1-Rnt1-dsRBD(+6A)
Purpose: Encoding part of the budding yeast Rnt1 protein from L366 to S453
Depositing lab: Yan Zeng. Depositing organization: Nanjing Agricultural University. Publication: Extending the L1 region in canonical double-stranded RNA-binding domains impairs their functions. Zhang X, Li P, Zhong H, Yang F, Liu F, Yedid G, Zeng Y. Acta Biochim Biophys Sin (Shanghai). 2021 Mar 26;53(4):463-471. doi: 10.1093/abbs/gmab014. PubMed 33751023.
Backbone
  Vector backbone: pGEX-4T-1
  Vector type: Bacterial Expression
Growth in bacteria
  Bacterial resistance: Ampicillin, 100 μg/mL
  Growth temperature: 37°C
  Growth strain: DH5alpha
  Copy number: Low Copy
Gene/Insert
  Gene/Insert name: Rnt1
  Species: S. cerevisiae (budding yeast)
  Mutation: a six-alanine insertion in the L1 region
  Entrez Gene: RNT1 (a.k.a. YMR239C)
  Cloning method: Restriction Enzyme; 5′ cloning site Unknown (unknown if destroyed)
Terms and licenses: Academic/Nonprofit Terms; Industry Terms: Not Available to Industry
How to cite: pGEX-4T-1-Rnt1-dsRBD(+6A) was a gift from Yan Zeng (Addgene plasmid # 171552 ; http://n2t.net/addgene:171552 ; RRID:Addgene_171552)
