[The description below was written by a language model from this plasmid's Addgene catalogue record and pLannotate feature annotations shown in this document.]
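Description:
pGEX-4T-1-Rnt1-dsRBD(+6A) is a bacterial expression plasmid of 5,236 nt built on the pGEX-4T-1 backbone. It produces a glutathione S-transferase fusion of a fragment of the Saccharomyces cerevisiae RNase III enzyme Rnt1. The plasmid replicates in E. coli from a ColE1/pMB1-type origin and is selected with ampicillin through the bla (AmpR) gene under its own promoter. The catalogue lists it as low copy. The annotation software labels the origin generically as high-copy and finds only short rop and bom remnants. Other backbone remnants, a lac promoter/lacZα segment and a short yciV fragment, are annotated upstream of the expression cassette and have no stated role.

Expression is driven by the hybrid tac promoter followed by a lac operator. The plasmid also carries lacI with its own promoter, so the repressor keeps transcription off until it is relieved with IPTG. The open reading frame starts with the Schistosoma japonicum 26 kDa GST, which serves as an affinity handle for glutathione-based purification. This is followed after a short linker by the Rnt1 fragment, which the record describes as spanning L366 to S453, the double-stranded RNA-binding domain indicated by the construct name. This version carries a six-alanine insertion in the L1 region of the domain. The cloning sites used are not recorded.

The associated study concerns how lengthening the L1 region of canonical dsRNA-binding domains impairs their function. The plasmid is therefore suited to producing the recombinant GST-tagged mutant domain, presumably for comparison with the unmodified domain in RNA-binding or related biochemical assays.
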