Features (pLannotate 1.2.2; 17 found; start..end, strand, type, name):
    110..131     +  protein_bind   CAP binding site: CAP binding activates transcription in the presence of cAMP. E. coli catabolite activator protein
    146..176     +  promoter       lac promoter: promoter for the E. coli lac operon
    184..200     +  protein_bind   lac operator: The lac repressor binds to the lac operator to inhibit transcription in E. coli. This inhibition can be relieved by adding lactose or isopropyl-β-D-thiogalactopyranoside (IPTG). lac repressor encoded by lacI
    220..393     +  CDS            lacZα: LacZα fragment of β-galactosidase; lacZ fragment
    657..773     -  CDS            yciV (fragment): RNAAM_ECOLI - Also known as trpH From Escherichia coli (strain K12).
    849..877     +  promoter       tac promoter: strong E. coli promoter; hybrid between the trp and lac UV5 promoters
    885..901     +  protein_bind   lac operator: The lac repressor binds to the lac operator to inhibit transcription in E. coli. This inhibition can be relieved by adding lactose or isopropyl-β-D-thiogalactopyranoside (IPTG). lac repressor encoded by lacI
    924..1577    +  CDS            GST26_SCHJA: Experimental evidence at protein level: Swiss-Prot protein existence level 1. GST isoenzymes appear to play a central role in the parasite detoxification system. Other functions are also suspected including a role in increasing the solubility of haematin in the parasite gut. From Schistosoma japonicum (Blood fluke).
   1602..1898    +  CDS            RNT1 (fragment): RNT1_YEAST - Experimental evidence at protein level: Swiss-Prot protein existence level 1. DsRNA-specific nuclease that cleaves eukaryotic pre-ribosomal RNA at the U3 snoRNP-dependent A0 site in the 5'-external transcribed spacer (ETS) and in the 3'-ETS. In vitro, cleaves synthetic 5'-ETS RNA A0 site in the absence of snoRNA or other factors. Has an essential growth function in addition to pre-rRNA processing. From Saccharomyces cerevisiae (strain ATCC 204508 / S288c) (Baker's yeast).
   1919..1958    +  CDS            rop (fragment): Rop protein, which maintains plasmids at low copy number; rop
   2060..2100    +  misc_feature   bom (fragment): basis of mobility region from pBR322
   2205..2309    +  promoter       AmpR promoter: bla
   2310..3170    +  CDS            AmpR: β-lactamase; bla; confers resistance to ampicillin, carbenicillin, and related antibiotics
   3341..3929    +  rep_origin     ori: high-copy-number ColE1/pMB1/pBR322/pUC origin of replication
   4115..4166    -  misc_feature   bom (fragment): basis of mobility region from pBR322
   4173..4250    +  promoter       lacI promoter: lacI
   4251..97      +  CDS            lacI (across the origin): lac repressor; lacI; The lac repressor binds to the lac operator to inhibit transcription in E. coli. This inhibition can be relieved by adding lactose or isopropyl-β-D-thiogalactopyranoside (IPTG).
>Addgene plasmid #171552 | pGEX-4T-1-Rnt1-dsRBD(+6A) | addgene full sequence | sequence record 349791 | Addgene NGS Result
CCTGGCGCCCAATACGCAAACCGCCTCTCCCCGCGCGTTGGCCGATTCATTAATGCAGCTGGCACGACAG
GTTTCCCGACTGGAAAGCGGGCAGTGAGCGCAACGCAATTAATGTAAGTTAGCTCACTCATTAGGCACCC
CAGGCTTTACACTTTATGCTTCCGGCTCGTATGTTGTGTGGAATTGTGAGCGGATAACAATTTCACACAG
GAAACAGCTATGACCATGATTACGGATTCACTGGCCGTCGTTTTACAACGTCGTGACTGGGAAAACCCTG
GCGTTACCCAACTTAATCGCCTTGCAGCACATCCCCCTTTCGCCAGCTGGCGTAATAGCGAAGAGGCCCG
CACCGATCGCCCTTCCCAACAGTTGCGCAGCCTGAATGGCGAATGGCGCTTTGCCTGGTTTCCGGCACCA
GAAGCGGTGCCGGAAAGCTGGCTGGAGTGCGATCTTCCTGAGGCCGATACTGTCGTCGTCCCCTCAAACT
GGCAGATGCACGGTTACGATGCGCCCATCTACACCAACGTGACCTATCCCATTACGGTCAATCCGCCGTT
TGTTCCCACGGAGAATCCGACGGGTTGTTACTCGCTCACATTTAATGTTGATGAAAGCTGGCTACAGGAA
GGCCAGACGCGAATTATTTTTGATGGCGTTGGAATTAGCTTATCGACTGCACGGTGCACCAATGCTTCTG
GCGTCAGGCAGCCATCGGAAGCTGTGGTATGGCTGTGCAGGTCGTAAATCACTGCATAATTCGTGTCGCT
CAAGGCGCACTCCCGTTCTGGATAATGTTTTTTGCGCCGACATCATAACGGTTCTGGCAAATATTCTGAA
ATGAGCTGTTGACAATTAATCATCGGCTCGTATAATGTGTGGAATTGTGAGCGGATAACAATTTCACACA
GGAAACAGTATTCATGTCCCCTATACTAGGTTATTGGAAAATTAAGGGCCTTGTGCAACCCACTCGACTT
CTTTTGGAATATCTTGAAGAAAAATATGAAGAGCATTTGTATGAGCGCGATGAAGGTGATAAATGGCGAA
ACAAAAAGTTTGAATTGGGTTTGGAGTTTCCCAATCTTCCTTATTATATTGATGGTGATGTTAAATTAAC
ACAGTCTATGGCCATCATACGTTATATAGCTGACAAGCACAACATGTTGGGTGGTTGTCCAAAAGAGCGT
GCAGAGATTTCAATGCTTGAAGGAGCGGTTTTGGATATTAGATACGGTGTTTCGAGAATTGCATATAGTA
AAGACTTTGAAACTCTCAAAGTTGATTTTCTTAGCAAGCTACCTGAAATGCTGAAAATGTTCGAAGATCG
TTTATGTCATAAAACATATTTAAATGGTGATCATGTAACCCATCCTGACTTCATGTTGTATGACGCTCTT
GATGTTGTTTTATACATGGACCCAATGTGCCTGGATGCGTTCCCAAAATTAGTTTGTTTTAAAAAACGTA
TTGAAGCTATCCCACAAATTGATAAGTACTTGAAATCCAGCAAGTATATAGCATGGCCTTTGCAGGGCTG
GCAAGCCACGTTTGGTGGTGGCGACCATCCTCCAAAATCGGATCTGGTTCCGCGTGGATCCCTTGATATG
AATGCTAAAAGGCAGCTTTACTCTTTGATTGCTGCAGCGGCTGCCGCAGGCTATGCTTCATTACGTCTAC
ATTATGTTACCGTAAAAAAACCCACTGCAGTTGATCCTAATTCCATAGTTGAGTGCAGAGTAGGTGATGG
AACAGTTTTAGGGACCGGTGTGGGCAGAAATATCAAAATTGCGGGTATTAGGGCTGCAGAAAATGCTCTT
CGTGACAAAAAAATGTTAGATTTTTACGCCAAACAAAGAGCTGCCATTCCTAGGAGTGAATCTTAACTCG
AGCGGCCGCATCGTGACTGACTGACGATCTGCCTCGCGCGTTTCGGTGATGACGGTGAAAACCTCTGACA
CATGCAGCTCCCGGAGACGGTCACAGCTTGTCTGTAAGCGGATGCCGGGAGCAGACAAGCCCGTCAGGGC
GCGTCAGCGGGTGTTGGCGGGTGTCGGGGCGCAGCCATGACCCAGTCACGTAGCGATAGCGGAGTGTATA
ATTCTTGAAGACGAAAGGGCCTCGTGATACGCCTATTTTTATAGGTTAATGTCATGATAATAATGGTTTC
TTAGACGTCAGGTGGCACTTTTCGGGGAAATGTGCGCGGAACCCCTATTTGTTTATTTTTCTAAATACAT
TCAAATATGTATCCGCTCATGAGACAATAACCCTGATAAATGCTTCAATAATATTGAAAAAGGAAGAGTA
TGAGTATTCAACATTTCCGTGTCGCCCTTATTCCCTTTTTTGCGGCATTTTGCCTTCCTGTTTTTGCTCA
CCCAGAAACGCTGGTGAAAGTAAAAGATGCTGAAGATCAGTTGGGTGCACGAGTGGGTTACATCGAACTG
GATCTCAACAGCGGTAAGATCCTTGAGAGTTTTCGCCCCGAAGAACGTTTTCCAATGATGAGCACTTTTA
AAGTTCTGCTATGTGGCGCGGTATTATCCCGTGTTGACGCCGGGCAAGAGCAACTCGGTCGCCGCATACA
CTATTCTCAGAATGACTTGGTTGAGTACTCACCAGTCACAGAAAAGCATCTTACGGATGGCATGACAGTA
AGAGAATTATGCAGTGCTGCCATAACCATGAGTGATAACACTGCGGCCAACTTACTTCTGACAACGATCG
GAGGACCGAAGGAGCTAACCGCTTTTTTGCACAACATGGGGGATCATGTAACTCGCCTTGATCGTTGGGA
ACCGGAGCTGAATGAAGCCATACCAAACGACGAGCGTGACACCACGATGCCTGCAGCAATGGCAACAACG
TTGCGCAAACTATTAACTGGCGAACTACTTACTCTAGCTTCCCGGCAACAATTAATAGACTGGATGGAGG
CGGATAAAGTTGCAGGACCACTTCTGCGCTCGGCCCTTCCGGCTGGCTGGTTTATTGCTGATAAATCTGG
AGCCGGTGAGCGTGGGTCTCGCGGTATCATTGCAGCACTGGGGCCAGATGGTAAGCCCTCCCGTATCGTA
GTTATCTACACGACGGGGAGTCAGGCAACTATGGATGAACGAAATAGACAGATCGCTGAGATAGGTGCCT
CACTGATTAAGCATTGGTAACTGTCAGACCAAGTTTACTCATATATACTTTAGATTGATTTAAAACTTCA
TTTTTAATTTAAAAGGATCTAGGTGAAGATCCTTTTTGATAATCTCATGACCAAAATCCCTTAACGTGAG
TTTTCGTTCCACTGAGCGTCAGACCCCGTAGAAAAGATCAAAGGATCTTCTTGAGATCCTTTTTTTCTGC
GCGTAATCTGCTGCTTGCAAACAAAAAAACCACCGCTACCAGCGGTGGTTTGTTTGCCGGATCAAGAGCT
ACCAACTCTTTTTCCGAAGGTAACTGGCTTCAGCAGAGCGCAGATACCAAATACTGTCCTTCTAGTGTAG
CCGTAGTTAGGCCACCACTTCAAGAACTCTGTAGCACCGCCTACATACCTCGCTCTGCTAATCCTGTTAC
CAGTGGCTGCTGCCAGTGGCGATAAGTCGTGTCTTACCGGGTTGGACTCAAGACGATAGTTACCGGATAA
GGCGCAGCGGTCGGGCTGAACGGGGGGTTCGTGCACACAGCCCAGCTTGGAGCGAACGACCTACACCGAA
CTGAGATACCTACAGCGTGAGCTATGAGAAAGCGCCACGCTTCCCGAAGGGAGAAAGGCGGACAGGTATC
CGGTAAGCGGCAGGGTCGGAACAGGAGAGCGCACGAGGGAGCTTCCAGGGGGAAACGCCTGGTATCTTTA
TAGTCCTGTCGGGTTTCGCCACCTCTGACTTGAGCGTCGATTTTTGTGATGCTCGTCAGGGGGGCGGAGC
CTATGGAAAAACGCCAGCAACGCGGCCTTTTTACGGTTCCTGGCCTTTTGCTGGCCTTTTGCTCACATGT
TCTTTCCTGCGTTATCCCCTGATTCTGTGGATAACCGTATTACCGCCTTTGAGTGAGCTGATACCGCTCG
CCGCAGCCGAACGACCGAGCGCAGCGAGTCAGTGAGCGAGGAAGCGGAAGAGCGCCTGATGCGGTATTTT
CTCCTTACGCATCTGTGCGGTATTTCACACCGCATAAATTCCGACACCATCGAATGGCGCAAAACCTTTC
GCGGTATGGCATGATAGCGCCCGGAAGAGAGTCAATTCAGGGTGGTGAATGTGAAACCAGTAACGTTATA
CGATGTCGCAGAGTATGCCGGTGTCTCTTATCAGACCGTTTCCCGCGTGGTGAACCAGGCCAGCCACGTT
TCTGCGAAAACGCGGGAAAAAGTGGAAGCGGCGATGGCGGAGCTGAATTACATTCCCAACCGCGTGGCAC
AACAACTGGCGGGCAAACAGTCGTTGCTGATTGGCGTTGCCACCTCCAGTCTGGCCCTGCACGCGCCGTC
GCAAATTGTCGCGGCGATTAAATCTCGCGCCGATCAACTGGGTGCCAGCGTGGTGGTGTCGATGGTAGAA
CGAAGCGGCGTCGAAGCCTGTAAAGCGGCGGTGCACAATCTTCTCGCGCAACGCGTCAGTGGGCTGATCA
TTAACTATCCGCTGGATGACCAGGATGCCATTGCTGTGGAAGCTGCCTGCACTAATGTTCCGGCGTTATT
TCTTGATGTCTCTGACCAGACACCCATCAACAGTATTATTTTCTCCCATGAAGACGGTACGCGACTGGGC
GTGGAGCATCTGGTCGCATTGGGTCACCAGCAAATCGCGCTGTTAGCGGGCCCATTAAGTTCTGTCTCGG
CGCGTCTGCGTCTGGCTGGCTGGCATAAATATCTCACTCGCAATCAAATTCAGCCGATAGCGGAACGGGA
AGGCGACTGGAGTGCCATGTCCGGTTTTCAACAAACCATGCAAATGCTGAATGAGGGCATCGTTCCCACT
GCGATGCTGGTTGCCAACGATCAGATGGCGCTGGGCGCAATGCGCGCCATTACCGAGTCCGGGCTGCGCG
TTGGTGCGGATATCTCGGTAGTGGGATACGACGATACCGAAGACAGCTCATGTTATATCCCGCCGTTAAC
CACCATCAAACAGGATTTTCGCCTGCTGGGGCAAACCAGCGTGGACCGCTTGCTGCAACTCTCTCAGGGC
CAGGCGGTGAAGGGCAATCAGCTGTTGCCCGTCTCACTGGTGAAAAGAAAAACCAC
